>Addgene plasmid #106272 | pcDNA-Flag-EcoCas7 | addgene full sequence | sequence record 246605 | Addgene NGS Result
GACGGATCGGGAGATCTCCCGATCCCCTATGGTGCACTCTCAGTACAATCTGCTCTGATGCCGCATAGTT
AAGCCAGTATCTGCTCCCTGCTTGTGTGTTGGAGGTCGCTGAGTAGTGCGCGAGCAAAATTTAAGCTACA
ACAAGGCAAGGCTTGACCGACAATTGCATGAAGAATCTGCTTAGGGTTAGGCGTTTTGCGCTGCTTCGCG
ATGTACGGGCCAGATATACGCGTTGACATTGATTATTGACTAGTTATTAATAGTAATCAATTACGGGGTC
ATTAGTTCATAGCCCATATATGGAGTTCCGCGTTACATAACTTACGGTAAATGGCCCGCCTGGCTGACCG
CCCAACGACCCCCGCCCATTGACGTCAATAATGACGTATGTTCCCATAGTAACGCCAATAGGGACTTTCC
ATTGACGTCAATGGGTGGAGTATTTACGGTAAACTGCCCACTTGGCAGTACATCAAGTGTATCATATGCC
AAGTACGCCCCCTATTGACGTCAATGACGGTAAATGGCCCGCCTGGCATTATGCCCAGTACATGACCTTA
TGGGACTTTCCTACTTGGCAGTACATCTACGTATTAGTCATCGCTATTACCATGGTGATGCGGTTTTGGC
AGTACATCAATGGGCGTGGATAGCGGTTTGACTCACGGGGATTTCCAAGTCTCCACCCCATTGACGTCAA
TGGGAGTTTGTTTTGGCACCAAAATCAACGGGACTTTCCAAAATGTCGTAACAACTCCGCCCCATTGACG
CAAATGGGCGGTAGGCGTGTACGGTGGGAGGTCTATATAAGCAGAGCTCTCTGGCTAACTAGAGAACCCA
CTGCTTACTGGCTTATCGAAATTAATACGACTCACTATAGGGAGACCCAAGCTGGCTAGCGCCGCCACCA
TGGATTACAAAGACGATGACGATAAGATGGCGCCTAAGAAGAAGCGCAAGGTGAGAGGAATGTCAAACTT
CATTAATATCCACGTGCTTATCTCACACTCCCCTAGTTGCCTTAACAGAGACGATATGAACATGCAAAAA
GACGCAATTTTTGGCGGCAAAAGGAGAGTCAGAATTAGTAGCCAGAGCCTGAAGCGCGCTATGAGGAAAA
GCGGCTACTATGCTCAAAACATTGGTGAAAGTTCATTGCGGACCATCCATCTCGCGCAGTTGAGGGACGT
CCTGCGACAGAAGCTTGGGGAAAGATTTGATCAGAAGATCATCGACAAAACGCTTGCCCTTCTGTCCGGT
AAATCAGTGGACGAAGCGGAGAAGATAAGTGCGGATGCTGTTACGCCATGGGTGGTAGGTGAAATCGCGT
GGTTTTGCGAGCAGGTAGCCAAGGCCGAAGCGGATAATTTGGATGATAAGAAACTGCTCAAAGTCCTCAA
AGAGGACATCGCGGCGATCCGGGTGAACCTTCAGCAGGGTGTTGATATTGCGCTCTCTGGTCGGATGGCC
ACGTCTGGAATGATGACTGAACTGGGTAAGGTGGACGGAGCTATGTCTATAGCTCATGCTATAACTACCC
ATCAGGTGGATTCTGACATAGACTGGTTCACGGCTGTCGACGATCTCCAGGAACAAGGATCCGCACACCT
CGGCACGCAAGAATTTTCTTCTGGAGTGTTCTATAGGTATGCCAACATCAACCTTGCACAGCTCCAGGAA
AACCTCGGTGGGGCAAGCCGGGAACAGGCTCTTGAAATAGCTACCCATGTGGTTCACATGCTGGCGACCG
AAGTGCCAGGGGCCAAGCAGAGAACGTACGCCGCATTCAATCCGGCGGACATGGTCATGGTGAATTTCTC
TGATATGCCCTTGTCTATGGCAAATGCTTTCGAGAAGGCGGTCAAGGCAAAGGACGGTTTTTTGCAACCC
TCCATCCAAGCCTTTAATCAGTACTGGGATAGAGTAGCTAACGGGTATGGTCTCAATGGCGCGGCTGCTC
AGTTTTCTTTGTCCGATGTGGATCCGATAACGGCGCAGGTTAAACAGATGCCCACCTTGGAACAACTCAA
ATCCTGGGTTAGAAACAATGGGGAGGCGTGAGAGTTTAAACCGCTGATCAGCCTCGACTGTGCCTTCTAG
TTGCCAGCCATCTGTTGTTTGCCCCTCCCCCGTGCCTTCCTTGACCCTGGAAGGTGCCACTCCCACTGTC
CTTTCCTAATAAAATGAGGAAATTGCATCGCATTGTCTGAGTAGGTGTCATTCTATTCTGGGGGGTGGGG
TGGGGCAGGACAGCAAGGGGGAGGATTGGGAAGACAATAGCAGGCATGCTGGGGATGCGGTGGGCTCTAT
GGCTTCTGAGGCGGAAAGAACCAGCTGGGGCTCTAGGGGGTATCCCC
[124 nt withheld, positions 2358-2481]
C
[91 nt withheld, positions 2483-2573]
A
[49 nt withheld, positions 2575-2623]
CCTTTGACGTTGGAGTCCACGTTCTTT
[37 nt withheld, positions 2651-2687]
ACCCTATCTCGGTCTATTCTTTTGATTTATAAGGGATTTTGCCGATTTCGGCCTATTGGTTAAAAAATGA
GCTGATTTAACAAAAATTTAACGCGAATTAATTCTGTGGAATGTGTGTCAGTTAGGGTGTGGAAAGTCCC
CAGGCTCCCCAGCAGGCAGAAGTATGCAAAGCATGCATCTCAATTAGTCAGCAACCAGGTGTGGAAAGTC
CCCAGGCTCCCCAGCAGGCAGAAGTATGCAAAGCATGCATCTCAATTAGTCAGCAACCATAGTCCCGCCC
CTAACTCCGCCCATCCCGCCCCTAACTCCGCCCAGTTCCGCCCATTCTCCGCCCCATGGCTGACTAATTT
TTTTTATTTATGCAGAGGCCGAGGCCGCCTCTGCCTCTGAGCTATTCCAGAAGTAGTGAGGAGGCTTTTT
TGGAGGCCTAGGCTTTTGCAAAAAGCTCCCGGGAGCTTGTATATCCATTTTCGGATCTGATCAAGAGACA
GGATGAGGATCGTTTCGCATGATTGAACAAGATGGATTGCACGCAGGTTCTCCGGCCGCTTGGGTGGAGA
GGCTATTCGGCTATGACTGGGCACAACAGACAATCGGCTGCTCTGATGCCGCCGTGTTCCGGCTGTCAGC
GCAGGGGCGCCCGGTTCTTTTTGTCAAGACCGACCTGTCCGGTGCCCTGAATGAACTGCAGGACGAGGCA
GCGCGGCTATCGTGGCTGGCCACGACGGGCGTTCCTTGCGCAGCTGTGCTCGACGTTGTCACTGAAGCGG
GAAGGGACTGGCTGCTATTGGGCGAAGTGCCGGGGCAGGATCTCCTGTCATCTCACCTTGCTCCTGCCGA
GAAAGTATCCATCATGGCTGATGCAATGCGGCGGCTGCATACGCTTGATCCGGCTACCTGCCCATTCGAC
CACCAAGCGAAACATCGCATCGAGCGAGCACGTACTCGGATGGAAGCCGGTCTTGTCGATCAGGATGATC
TGGACGAAGAGCATCAGGGGCTCGCGCCAGCCGAACTGTTCGCCAGGCTCAAGGCGCGCATGCCCGACGG
CGAGGATCTCGTCGTGACCCATGGCGATGCCTGCTTGCCGAATATCATGGTGGAAAATGGCCGCTTTTCT
GGATTCATCGACTGTGGCCGGCTGGGTGTGGCGGACCGCTATCAGGACATAGCGTTGGCTACCCGTGATA
TTGCTGAAGAGCTTGGCGGCGAATGGGCTGACCGCTTCCTCGTGCTTTACGGTATCGCCGCTCCCGATTC
GCAGCGCATCGCCTTCTATCGCCTTCTTGACGAGTTCTTCTGAGCGGGACTCTGGGGTTCGAAATGACCG
ACCAAGCGACGCCCAACCTGCCATCACGAGATTTCGATTCCACCGCCGCCTTCTATGAAAGGTTGGGCTT
CGGAATCGTTTTCCGGGACGCCGGCTGGATGATCCTCCAGCGCGGGGATCTCATGCTGGAGTTCTTCGCC
CACCCCAACTTGTTTATTGCAGCTTATAATGGTTACAAATAAAGCAATAGCATCACAAATTTCACAAATA
AAGCATTTTTTTCACTGCATTCTAGTTGTGGTTTGTCCAAACTCATCAATGTATCTTATCATGTCTGTAT
ACCGTCGACCTCTAGCTAGAGCTTGGCGTAATCATGGTCATAGCTGTTTCCTGTGTGAAATTGTTATCCG
CTCACAATTCCACACAACATACGAGCCGGAAGCATAAAGTGTAAAGCCTGGGGTGCCTAATGAGTGAGCT
AACTCACATTAATTGCGTTGCGCTCACTGCCCGCTTTCCAGTCGGGAAACCTGTCGTGCCAGCTGCATTA
ATGAATCGGCCAACGCGCGGGGAGAGGCGGTTTGCGTATTGGGCGCTCTTCCGCTTCCTCGCTCACTGAC
TCGCTGCGCTCGGTCGTTCGGCTGCGGCGAGCGGTATCAGCTCACTCAAAGGCGGTAATACGGTTATCCA
CAGAATCAGGGGATAACGCAGGAAAGAACATGTGAGCAAAAGGCCAGCAAAAGGCCAGGAACCGTAAAAA
GGCCGCGTTGCTGGCGTTTTTCCATAGGCTCCGCCCCCCTGACGAGCATCACAAAAATCGACGCTCAAGT
CAGAGGTGGCGAAACCCGACAGGACTATAAAGATACCAGGCGTTTCCCCCTGGAAGCTCCCTCGTGCGCT
CTCCTGTTCCGACCCTGCCGCTTACCGGATACCTGTCCGCCTTTCTCCCTTCGGGAAGCGTGGCGCTTTC
TCATAGCTCACGCTGTAGGTATCTCAGTTCGGTGTAGGTCGTTCGCTCCAAGCTGGGCTGTGTGCACGAA
CCCCCCGTTCAGCCCGACCGCTGCGCCTTATCCGGTAACTATCGTCTTGAGTCCAACCCGGTAAGACACG
ACTTATCGCCACTGGCAGCAGCCACTGGTAACAGGATTAGCAGAGCGAGGTATGTAGGCGGTGCTACAGA
GTTCTTGAAGTGGTGGCCTAACTACGGCTACACTAGAAGAACAGTATTTGGTATCTGCGCTCTGCTGAAG
CCAGTTACCTTCGGAAAAAGAGTTGGTAGCTCTTGATCCGGCAAACAAACCACCGCTGGTAGCGGTGGTT
TTTTTGTTTGCAAGCAGCAGATTACGCGCAGAAAAAAAGGATCTCAAGAAGATCCTTTGATCTTTTCTAC
GGGGTCTGACGCTCAGTGGAACGAAAACTCACGTTAAGGGATTTTGGTCATGAGATTATCAAAAAGGATC
TTCACCTAGATCCTTTTAAATTAAAAATGAAGTTTTAAATCAATCTAAAGTATATATGAGTAAACTTGGT
CTGACAGTTACCAATGCTTAATCAGTGAGGCACCTATCTCAGCGATCTGTCTATTTCGTTCATCCATAGT
TGCCTGACTCCCCGTCGTGTAGATAACTACGATACGGGAGGGCTTACCATCTGGCCCCAGTGCTGCAATG
ATACCGCGAGACCCACGCTCACCGGCTCCAGATTTATCAGCAATAAACCAGCCAGCCGGAAGGGCCGAGC
GCAGAAGTGGTCCTGCAACTTTATCCGCCTCCATCCAGTCTATTAATTGTTGCCGGGAAGCTAGAGTAAG
TAGTTCGCCAGTTAATAGTTTGCGCAACGTTGTTGCCATTGCTACAGGCATCGTGGTGTCACGCTCGTCG
TTTGGTATGGCTTCATTCAGCTCCGGTTCCCAACGATCAAGGCGAGTTACATGATCCCCCATGTTGTGCA
AAAAAGCGGTTAGCTCCTTCGGTCCTCCGATCGTTGTCAGAAGTAAGTTGGCCGCAGTGTTATCACTCAT
GGTTATGGCAGCACTGCATAATTCTCTTACTGTCATGCCATCCGTAAGATGCTTTTCTGTGACTGGTGAG
TACTCAACCAAGTCATTCTGAGAATAGTGTATGCGGCGACCGAGTTGCTCTTGCCCGGCGTCAATACGGG
ATAATACCGCGCCACATAGCAGAACTTTAAAAGTGCTCATCATTGGAAAACGTTCTTCGGGGCGAAAACT
CTCAAGGATCTTACCGCTGTTGAGATCCAGTTCGATGTAACCCACTCGTGCACCCAACTGATCTTCAGCA
TCTTTTACTTTCACCAGCGTTTCTGGGTGAGCAAAAACAGGAAGGCAAAATGCCGCAAAAAAGGGAATAA
GGGCGACACGGAAATGTTGAATACTCATACTCTTCCTTTTTCAATATTATTGAAGCATTTATCAGGGTTA
TTGTCTCATGAGCGGATACATATTTGAATGTATTTAGAAAAATAAACAAATAGGGGTTCCGCGCACATTT
CCCCGAAAAGTGCCACCTGACGTC
Features (pLannotate 1.2.2; 20 found; start..end, strand, type, name):
     28..80      -  misc_feature   bom (fragment): basis of mobility region from pBR322
    235..614     +  enhancer       CMV enhancer: human cytomegalovirus immediate early enhancer
    615..818     +  promoter       CMV promoter: human cytomegalovirus (CMV) immediate early promoter
    814..847     +  LTR            5' LTR (truncated) (fragment): truncated 5' long terminal repeat (LTR) from HIV-1
    863..881     +  promoter       T7 promoter: promoter for bacteriophage T7 RNA polymerase
    970..2058    +  CDS            casC: CASC_ECOLI - Also known as cas4, cse4, ygcJ. Experimental evidence at protein level: Swiss-Prot protein existence level 1. A component of Cascade, which participates in CRISPR interference, the third stage of CRISPR immunity. Cascade binds both crRNA and in a sequence-specific manner negatively supercoiled dsDNA target. This leads to the formation of an R-loop in which the crRNA binds the target DNA, displacing the noncomplementary strand. Cas3 is recruited to Cascade, nicks target DNA and then unwinds and cleaves the target, leading to DNA degradation and invader neutralization. CasCDE alone
   2088..2312    +  polyA_signal   bGH poly(A) signal: bovine growth hormone polyadenylation signal
   2316..2337    +  promoter       SV40 promoter (fragment): SV40 enhancer and early promoter
   2358..2786    +  rep_origin     f1 ori (sequence partly withheld): f1 bacteriophage origin of replication; arrow indicates direction of (+) strand synthesis
   2800..3129    +  promoter       SV40 promoter: SV40 enhancer and early promoter
   3196..3987    +  CDS            neo: KKA2_KLEPN - Also known as kan, nptII. Experimental evidence at protein level: Swiss-Prot protein existence level 1. Resistance to kanamycin, neomycin, paromomycin, ribostamycin, butirosin and gentamicin B. From Klebsiella pneumoniae.
   4011..4169    +  CDS            ble (fragment): BLE_KLEPN - Experimental evidence at protein level: Swiss-Prot protein existence level 1. Binding protein with a strong affinity to the bleomycin family of antibiotics. Binds to CL990; an antimitotic-antibiotic compound. From Klebsiella pneumoniae.
   4164..4285    +  polyA_signal   SV40 poly(A) signal: SV40 polyadenylation signal
   4358..4374    -  protein_bind   lac operator: The lac repressor binds to the lac operator to inhibit transcription in E. coli. This inhibition can be relieved by adding lactose or isopropyl-β-D-thiogalactopyranoside (IPTG). lac repressor encoded by lacI
   4382..4412    -  promoter       lac promoter: promoter for the E. coli lac operon
   4427..4448    -  protein_bind   CAP binding site: CAP binding activates transcription in the presence of cAMP. E. coli catabolite activator protein
   4461..4553    -  CDS            lacI (fragment): lac repressor; lacI; The lac repressor binds to the lac operator to inhibit transcription in E. coli. This inhibition can be relieved by adding lactose or isopropyl-β-D-thiogalactopyranoside (IPTG).
   4736..5324    -  rep_origin     ori: high-copy-number ColE1/pMB1/pBR322/pUC origin of replication
   5495..6355    -  CDS            AmpR: β-lactamase; bla; confers resistance to ampicillin, carbenicillin, and related antibiotics
   6356..6460    -  promoter       AmpR promoter: bla
