[The description below was written by a language model from this plasmid's Addgene catalogue record and pLannotate feature annotations shown in this document.]
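Description:
pcDNA-Flag-EcoCas7 is a mammalian expression plasmid of about 6.5 kb built on a pcDNA backbone. It produces the Cas7 (CasC) subunit of the Escherichia coli type I-E CRISPR Cascade complex in human cells. In bacteria it is maintained through a high-copy ColE1/pUC-type origin and selected with ampicillin via the β-lactamase gene and its native promoter. An f1 phage origin is also present. The backbone also carries an SV40 early promoter driving the neomycin/kanamycin phosphotransferase gene, followed by an SV40 polyadenylation signal, an arrangement that normally allows G418 selection of stably transfected mammalian cells. Small annotated fragments (bom, lac promoter/operator, lacI, ble, a short HIV-1 LTR-like match and a partial SV40 promoter) appear to be backbone remnants or short homology hits rather than functional modules.

The expression cassette consists of the CMV immediate-early enhancer and promoter, a T7 promoter just upstream of the insert, the human codon-optimized casC open reading frame, and the bovine growth hormone polyadenylation signal. According to the catalogue entry, the protein carries an N-terminal Flag epitope and a nuclear localization signal. The feature table does not annotate these separately, but the listed insert is slightly longer than the annotated casC coding region, which leaves room for them. The Flag tag allows detection of the protein, and the NLS directs this bacterial protein to the nucleus. CasC is a component of Cascade, the complex that binds crRNA and forms an R-loop on matching double-stranded DNA. The associated publication concerns targeted transcriptional modulation with type I CRISPR-Cas systems in human cells, so the plasmid is presumably co-delivered with constructs for the other Cascade subunits and a crRNA. The record does not list those partner constructs.
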