Addgene plasmid #106272: pcDNA-Flag-EcoCas7
Purpose: Encodes human codon optimized E.coli CRISPR Type I-E CasC with N-terminal fusion of Flag tag epitope and nuclear localization signal driven by CMV promoter
Depositing lab: Charles Gersbach. Depositing organization: Duke University. Publication: Targeted transcriptional modulation with type I CRISPR-Cas systems in human cells. Pickar-Oliver A, Black JB, Lewis MM, Mutchnick KJ, Klann TS, Gilcrest KA, Sitton MJ, Nelson CE, Barrera A, Bartelt LC, Reddy TE, Beisel CL, Barrangou R, Gersbach CA. Nat Biotechnol. 2019 Sep 23. pii: 10.1038/s41587-019-0235-7. doi: 10.1038/s41587-019-0235-7. PubMed 31548729.
Backbone
  Vector backbone: pcDNA
  Total vector size (bp): 6486
  Vector type: Mammalian Expression, CRISPR
Growth in bacteria
  Bacterial resistance: Ampicillin, 100 μg/mL
  Growth temperature: 37°C
  Growth strain: NEB Stable
  Copy number: High Copy
Gene/Insert
  Gene/Insert name: EcoCasC
  Insert size (bp): 1152
  Promoter: CMV
  Tag / fusion protein: Flag, NLS (N terminal on insert)
  Cloning method: Gibson Cloning
  Sequencing primers: 5′ TAATACGACTCACTATAGG
Terms and licenses: Academic/Nonprofit Terms; Industry Terms: Not Available to Industry
How to cite: pcDNA-Flag-EcoCas7 was a gift from Charles Gersbach (Addgene plasmid # 106272 ; http://n2t.net/addgene:106272 ; RRID:Addgene_106272)
