>Addgene plasmid #106272 | pcDNA-Flag-EcoCas7 | depositor partial sequence | sequence record 241845 | Flag-EcoCasC
ATGGATTACAAAGACGATGACGATAAGATGGCGCCTAAGAAGAAGCGCAAGGTGAGAGGAATGTCAAACT
TCATTAATATCCACGTGCTTATCTCACACTCCCCTAGTTGCCTTAACAGAGACGATATGAACATGCAAAA
AGACGCAATTTTTGGCGGCAAAAGGAGAGTCAGAATTAGTAGCCAGAGCCTGAAGCGCGCTATGAGGAAA
AGCGGCTACTATGCTCAAAACATTGGTGAAAGTTCATTGCGGACCATCCATCTCGCGCAGTTGAGGGACG
TCCTGCGACAGAAGCTTGGGGAAAGATTTGATCAGAAGATCATCGACAAAACGCTTGCCCTTCTGTCCGG
TAAATCAGTGGACGAAGCGGAGAAGATAAGTGCGGATGCTGTTACGCCATGGGTGGTAGGTGAAATCGCG
TGGTTTTGCGAGCAGGTAGCCAAGGCCGAAGCGGATAATTTGGATGATAAGAAACTGCTCAAAGTCCTCA
AAGAGGACATCGCGGCGATCCGGGTGAACCTTCAGCAGGGTGTTGATATTGCGCTCTCTGGTCGGATGGC
CACGTCTGGAATGATGACTGAACTGGGTAAGGTGGACGGAGCTATGTCTATAGCTCATGCTATAACTACC
CATCAGGTGGATTCTGACATAGACTGGTTCACGGCTGTCGACGATCTCCAGGAACAAGGATCCGCACACC
TCGGCACGCAAGAATTTTCTTCTGGAGTGTTCTATAGGTATGCCAACATCAACCTTGCACAGCTCCAGGA
AAACCTCGGTGGGGCAAGCCGGGAACAGGCTCTTGAAATAGCTACCCATGTGGTTCACATGCTGGCGACC
GAAGTGCCAGGGGCCAAGCAGAGAACGTACGCCGCATTCAATCCGGCGGACATGGTCATGGTGAATTTCT
CTGATATGCCCTTGTCTATGGCAAATGCTTTCGAGAAGGCGGTCAAGGCAAAGGACGGTTTTTTGCAACC
CTCCATCCAAGCCTTTAATCAGTACTGGGATAGAGTAGCTAACGGGTATGGTCTCAATGGCGCGGCTGCT
CAGTTTTCTTTGTCCGATGTGGATCCGATAACGGCGCAGGTTAAACAGATGCCCACCTTGGAACAACTCA
AATCCTGGGTTAGAAACAATGGGGAGGCGTGA
